Addgene plasmid #239645: pXYB109
Purpose: Expression of Ribozyme split GFPuv with gq2 motif
Depositing lab: Xiaohan Yang. Depositing organization: Oak Ridge National Laboratory. Publication: A split ribozyme system for in vivo plant RNA imaging and genetic engineering. Liu Y, Rajput R, Islam MT, Valle ID, Yao T, Agrawal R, Boone BA, Eckert CA, Abraham PE, Chen JG, Tuskan GA, Yang X. Plant Biotechnol J. 2025 May;23(5):1640-1649. doi: 10.1111/pbi.14612. Epub 2025 Feb 7. PubMed 39919021.
Backbone
  Vector backbone: pCAMBIA1305.1
  Vector type: Plant Expression, Synthetic Biology
Growth in bacteria
  Bacterial resistance: Kanamycin, 50 μg/mL
  Growth temperature: 37°C
  Growth strain: DH5alpha
  Copy number: Unknown
Gene/Insert
  Gene/Insert name: GFPuvn_Y72-Ribozyme-2nd_GFPuvc+gq2
Terms and licenses: Academic/Nonprofit Terms; Industry Terms: Not Available to Industry
How to cite: pXYB109 was a gift from Xiaohan Yang (Addgene plasmid # 239645 ; http://n2t.net/addgene:239645 ; RRID:Addgene_239645)
