[The description below was written by a language model from this plasmid's Addgene catalogue record and pLannotate feature annotations shown in this document.]
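Description:
pXYB109 is a plant binary vector built on the pCAMBIA1305.1 backbone, intended for Agrobacterium-mediated delivery of a T-DNA into plant cells. It carries a ColE1/pMB1-type origin with the pBR322 bom region for propagation in E. coli, and the pVS1 oriV, RepA and StaA functions for replication and stable maintenance in Agrobacterium. Bacterial selection is by a backbone kanamycin resistance gene (aphA-3). Nopaline-type left and right border repeats delimit the transferred region.

The T-DNA holds three plant expression units. The payload, named GFPuvn_Y72-Ribozyme-2nd_GFPuvc+gq2, sits downstream of a CaMV 35S promoter and ends in the Arabidopsis HSP18.2 terminator. The annotation detects a group I catalytic intron within this cassette, preceded by a short match labelled CopGFP, which probably reflects a GFP-like stretch of the insert rather than a true CopGFP gene. The GFPuv halves and the gq2 motif are not annotated individually. From the insert name and stated purpose, the GFPuv coding sequence is interrupted around residue Y72 by a self-splicing ribozyme, so that fluorescent protein should be produced only after the ribozyme joins the N- and C-terminal coding portions at the RNA level. The record does not explain the role of the gq2 motif.

An enhanced 35S promoter drives an nptII (NeoR/KanR) gene with a CaMV poly(A) signal. This indicates kanamycin-class selection in plants, although the record does not state the plant marker explicitly. The backbone's His-tagged, intron-containing GUSPlus reporter with a NOS terminator, under another 35S promoter, runs across the origin of the sequence numbering. The construct belongs to a split ribozyme system for in vivo plant RNA imaging and genetic engineering.
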