Features (pLannotate 1.2.2; 27 found; start..end, strand, type, name):
     20..361     -  promoter       CaMV 35S promoter: strong constitutive promoter from cauliflower mosaic virus
    601..755     -  CDS            lacZα (fragment): LacZα fragment of β-galactosidase; lacZ fragment
    758..778     -  misc_feature   MCS (fragment): pUC18/19 multiple cloning site
   1269..1610    +  promoter       CaMV 35S promoter: strong constitutive promoter from cauliflower mosaic virus
   1897..1920    +  CDS            CopGFP (fragment): green fluorescent protein 2 from Pontellina plumata, also known as ppluGFP2 (Shagin et al., 2004)
   1979..2285    +  ncRNA          Intron gpI: Accession: RF00028 - Group I catalytic intron
   2826..3074    +  terminator     HSP terminator: efficient transcription terminator from the Arabidopsis thaliana heat shock protein 18.2 gene (Nagaya et al., 2010)
   3786..3808    -  protein_bind   lac operator (fragment): The lac repressor binds to the lac operator to inhibit transcription in E. coli. This inhibition can be relieved by adding lactose or isopropyl-β-D-thiogalactopyranoside (IPTG). lac repressor encoded by lacI
   3812..3842    -  promoter       lac promoter: promoter for the E. coli lac operon
   3857..3878    -  protein_bind   CAP binding site: CAP binding activates transcription in the presence of cAMP. E. coli catabolite activator protein
   3891..3979    -  CDS            lacI (fragment): lac repressor; lacI; The lac repressor binds to the lac operator to inhibit transcription in E. coli. This inhibition can be relieved by adding lactose or isopropyl-β-D-thiogalactopyranoside (IPTG).
   4069..4745    +  promoter       CaMV 35S promoter (enhanced): cauliflower mosaic virus 35S promoter with a duplicated enhancer region
   4818..5610    +  CDS            NeoR/KanR (fragment): aminoglycoside phosphotransferase from Tn5; aph(3')-II (or nptII); confers resistance to neomycin, kanamycin, and G418 (Geneticin®)
   5650..5824    +  polyA_signal   CaMV poly(A) signal: cauliflower mosaic virus polyadenylation signal
   5902..5926    -  misc_feature   LB T-DNA repeat: left border repeat from nopaline C58 T-DNA
   6351..7145    +  CDS            KanR: aminoglycoside phosphotransferase; aphA-3; confers resistance to kanamycin
   7232..7820    +  rep_origin     ori: high-copy-number ColE1/pMB1/pBR322/pUC origin of replication
   8006..8146    -  misc_feature   bom: basis of mobility region from pBR322
   8248..8287    -  CDS            rop (fragment): Rop protein, which maintains plasmids at low copy number; rop
   8490..8684    -  rep_origin     pVS1 oriV: origin of replication for the Pseudomonas plasmid pVS1 (Heeb et al., 2000)
   8750..9823    -  CDS            pVS1 RepA: replication protein from the Pseudomonas plasmid pVS1 (Heeb et al., 2000)
  10252..10881   -  CDS            pVS1 StaA: stability protein from the Pseudomonas plasmid pVS1 (Heeb et al., 2000)
  11441..11842   -  CDS            Y4CG_SINFN (fragment): Protein inferred from homology: Swiss-Prot protein existence level 3. From Sinorhizobium fredii (strain NBRC 101917 / NGR234).
  12182..12206   -  misc_feature   RB T-DNA repeat: right border repeat from nopaline C58 T-DNA
  12228..12480   -  terminator     NOS terminator: nopaline synthase terminator and poly(A) signal
  12512..12529   -  CDS            7xHis (fragment): 6xHis affinity tag
  12536..14558   -  CDS            GUSPlus™: β-glucuronidase codon-optimized Staphylococcus gusA gene with a catalase intron to ensure expression in plants but not bacteria
>Addgene plasmid #239645 | pXYB109 | addgene full sequence | sequence record 477056 | Addgene NGS Result
GTCAAGAGTCCCCCGTGTTCTCTCCAAATGAAATGAACTTCCTTATATAGAGGAAGGGTCTTGCGAAGGA
TAGTGGGATTGTGCGTCATCCCTTACGTCAGTGGAGATATCACATCAATCCACTTGCTTTGAAGACGTGG
TTGGAACGTCTTCTTTTTCCACGATGCTCCTCGTGGGTGGGGGTCCATCTTTGGGACCACTGTCGGCAGA
GGCATCTTCAACGATGGCCTTTCCTTTATCGCAATGATGGCATTTGTAGGAGCCACCTTCCTTTTCCACT
ATCTTCACAATAAAGTGACAGATAGCTGGGCAATGGAATCCGAGGAGGTTTCCGGATATTACCCTTTGTT
GAAAAGTCTCAATTGCCCTTTGGTCTTCTGAGACTGTATCTTTGATATTTTTGGAGTAGACAAGTGTGTC
GTGCTCCACCATGTTGACGAAGATTTTCTTCTTGTCATTGAGTCGTAAGAGACTCTGTATGAACTGTTCG
CCAGTCTTTACGGCGAGTTCTGTTAGGTCCTCTATTTGAATCTTTGACTCCATGAAGCTAAACTGAAGGC
GGGAAACGACAATCTGATCCAAGCTCAAGCTGCTCTAGCATTCGCCATTCAGGCTGCGCAACTGTTGGGA
AGGGCGATCGGTGCGGGCCTCTTCGCTATTACGCCAGCTGGCGAAAGGGGGATGTGCTGCAAGGCGATTA
AGTTGGGTAACGCCAGGGTTTTCCCAGTCACGACGTTGTAAAACGACGGCCAGTGCCAAGCTTGCATGCC
TGCAGGTCCCCAGATTAGCCTTTTCAATTTCAGAAAGAATGCTAACCCACAGATGGTTAGAGAGGCTTAC
GCAGCAGGTCTCATCAAGACGATCTACCCGAGCAATAATCTCCAGGAAATCAAATACCTTCCCAAGAAGG
TTAAAGATGCAGTCAAAAGATTCAGGACTAACTGCATCAAGAACACAGAGAAAGATATATTTCTCAAGAT
CAGAAGTACTATTCCAGTATGGACGATTCAAGGCTTGCTTCACAAACCAAGGCAAGTAATAGAGATTGGA
GTCTCTAAAAAGGTAGTTCCCACTGAATCAAAGGCCATGGAGTCAAAGATTCAAATAGAGGACCTAACAG
AACTCGCCGTAAAGACTGGCGAACAGTTCATACAGAGTCTCTTACGACTCAATGACAAGAAGAAAATCTT
CGTCAACATGGTGGAGCACGACACACTTGTCTACTCCAAAAATATCAAAGATACAGTCTCAGAAGACCAA
AGGGCAATTGAGACTTTTCAACAAAGGGTAATATCCGGAAACCTCCTCGGATTCCATTGCCCAGCTATCT
GTCACTTTATTGTGAAGATAGTGGAAAAGGAAGGTGGCTCCTACAAATGCCATCATTGCGATAAAGGAAA
GGCCATCGTTGAAGATGCCTCTGCCGACAGTGGTCCCAAAGATGGACCCCCACCCACGAGGAGCATCGTG
GAAAAAGAAGACGTTCCAACCACGTCTTCAAAGCAAGTGGATTGATGTGATATCTCCACTGACGTAAGGG
ATGACGCACAATCCCACTATCCTTCGCAAGACCCTTCCTCTATATAAGGAAGTTCATTTCATTTGGAGAG
AACACGGGGGACTCAAACATTACTCATTCACAAAACCATCTTAAAGCAACTACACAAGTCTTGAAATTTT
CTCATATTTTCTATTTACTATATAAACTTTTAATCAAATCAAGATTAAAGTTAATTAAATGACAACCTTC
AAAATCGAGTCCCGGATCCACGGCAACCTCAACGGGGAGAAGTTCGAGTTGGTTGGAGGTGGAGTAGGTG
AGGAGGGTCGCCTCGAGATTGAGATGAAGACTAAAGATAAACCACTGGCATTCTCTCCCTTCCTGCTGAC
CACTTGCATGGGTTACGGGTTCTACCACTTCGCCAGCTTCCCAAAGGGGATTAAGAACATCTATAAATAG
CAATATTTACCTTTGGGTCAAAAAGTTATCAGGCATGCACCTGGTAGCTAGTCTTTAAACCAATAGATTG
CATCGGTTTAAAAGGCAAGACCGTCAAATTGCGGGAAAGGGGTCAACAGCCGTTCAGTACCAAGTCTCAG
GGGAAACTTTGAGATGGCCTTGCAAAGGGTATGGTAATAAGCTGACGGACATGGTCCTAACCACGCAGCC
AAGTCCTAAGTCAACAGATCTTCTGTTGATATGGATGCAGTTCACAGACTAAATGTCGGTCGGGGAAGAT
GTATTCTTCTCATAAGATATAGTCGGACCTCTCCTTAATGGGAGCTAGCGGATGAAGTGATGCAACACTG
GAGCCGCTGGGAACTAATTTGTATGCGAAAGTATATTGATTAGTTTTGGAGTACTCGCTTCATGCTGCAA
CGAACGGAGGTTACACCAACACCAGGAAGGAGATCTATGAAGACGGCGGCATCTTGGAGGTCAACTTCCG
TTACACTTACGAGTTCAACAAGATCATCGGTGACGTCGAGTGCATTGGACATGGATTCCCAAGTCAGAGT
CCGATCTTCAAGGACACGATCGTGAAGAGTTGTCCCACGGTGGACCTGATGTTGCCAATGTCCGGGAACA
TCATCGCCAGCTCCTACGCTTACGCCTTCCAACTGAAGGACGGCTCTTTCTACACGGCAGAAGTCAAGAA
CAACATAGACTTCAAGAATCCAATCCACGAGTCCTTCTCGAAGTCAGGGCCCATGTTCACCCACAGACGT
GTCGAGGAGACTCTCACCAAGGAGAACCTTGCCATAGTGGAGTACCAGCAGGTTTTCAACAGCGCCCCAA
GAGACATGTAGTGGTGGTGGTGGTATATGAAGATGAAGATGAAATATTTGGTGTGTCAAATAAAAAGCTT
GTGTGCTTAAGTTTGTGTTTTTTTCTTGGCTTGTTGTGTTATGAATTTGTGGCTTTTTCTAATATTAAAT
GAATGTAAGATCTCATTATAATGAATAAACAAATGTTTCTATAATCCATTGTGAATGTTTTGTTGGATCT
CTTCTGCAGCATATAACTACTGTATGTGCTATGGTATGGACTATGGAATATGATTAAAGATAAGATGGGC
TCATAGAGTAAAACGAGGCGAGGGACCTATAAACCTCCCTTCATCATGCTATTTCATGATCTATTTTATA
AAATAAAGATGTAGAAAAAAGTAAGCGTAATAACCGCAAAACAAATGATTTAAAACATGGCACATAATGA
GGAGATTAAGTTCGGTTTACGTTTATTTTAGTACTAATTGTAACGTGAGACTACGTATCGGGAATCGCCT
AATTAAAGCATTAATGCGAACCTGATTAGATTCACCGACCCTCCTATCGTGTCGACCTTTCTGTTTCTTA
GAATTTTTTGGTAGTCTATGTACTAATAATGTCAGCTTCGTATTTATTTCATAAGCAATTTGCATTTGCA
ATTTGTTTTTTACTTTTATTTTTATTGTATTGTGGAATGTGGACTCGTACCAACATGAAGTTATATACCA
CCAAAAAAATTACAGTTAGTCAAAAGATTCACGAGTGAGAGCTACTTATGATTGTCTTTTACGTATATGT
CTAATTGTCTATTTGCTCAATAATCTTTGTACTTTCTTTTGTCGTTGATAAAATCACAAAGTTCCAAAAG
TAATCGAATGATTTGCTTTTAAGAAAAGAAGAGCTCAATAATTCAACATATATCTGTACACAATTACCGC
CTTTGAGTGAGCTCTAGATGCCACCTGACGTCTAAGAAGAATTCGTAATCATGGTCATAGCTGTTTCCTG
TGTGAAATTGTTATCCGCTCACAATTCCACACAACATACGAGCCGGAAGCATAAAGTGTAAAGCCTGGGG
TGCCTAATGAGTGAGCTAACTCACATTAATTGCGTTGCGCTCACTGCCCGCTTTCCAGTCGGGAAACCTG
TCGTGCCAGCTGCATTAATGAATCGGCCAACGCGCGGGGAGAGGCGGTTTGCGTATTGGCTAGAGCAGCT
TGCCAACATGGTGGAGCACGACACTCTCGTCTACTCCAAGAATATCAAAGATACAGTCTCAGAAGACCAA
AGGGCTATTGAGACTTTTCAACAAAGGGTAATATCGGGAAACCTCCTCGGATTCCATTGCCCAGCTATCT
GTCACTTCATCAAAAGGACAGTAGAAAAGGAAGGTGGCACCTACAAATGCCATCATTGCGATAAAGGAAA
GGCTATCGTTCAAGATGCCTCTGCCGACAGTGGTCCCAAAGATGGACCCCCACCCACGAGGAGCATCGTG
GAAAAAGAAGACGTTCCAACCACGTCTTCAAAGCAAGTGGATTGATGTGAACATGGTGGAGCACGACACT
CTCGTCTACTCCAAGAATATCAAAGATACAGTCTCAGAAGACCAAAGGGCTATTGAGACTTTTCAACAAA
GGGTAATATCGGGAAACCTCCTCGGATTCCATTGCCCAGCTATCTGTCACTTCATCAAAAGGACAGTAGA
AAAGGAAGGTGGCACCTACAAATGCCATCATTGCGATAAAGGAAAGGCTATCGTTCAAGATGCCTCTGCC
GACAGTGGTCCCAAAGATGGACCCCCACCCACGAGGAGCATCGTGGAAAAAGAAGACGTTCCAACCACGT
CTTCAAAGCAAGTGGATTGATGTGATATCTCCACTGACGTAAGGGATGACGCACAATCCCACTATCCTTC
GCAAGACCCTTCCTCTATATAAGGAAGTTCATTTCATTTGGAGAGGACACGCTGAAATCACCAGTCTCTC
TCTACAAATCTATCTCTCTCGAGCTTTCGCAGATCCCGGGGGGCAATGAGATATGGGGATTGAACAAGAT
GGATTGCACGCAGGTTCTCCGGCCGCTTGGGTGGAGAGGCTATTCGGCTATGACTGGGCACAACAGACAA
TCGGCTGCTCTGATGCCGCCGTGTTCCGGCTGTCAGCGCAGGGGCGCCCGGTTCTTTTTGTCAAGACCGA
CCTGTCCGGTGCCCTGAATGAACTCCAGGACGAGGCAGCGCGGCTATCGTGGCTGGCCACGACGGGCGTT
CCTTGCGCAGCTGTGCTCGACGTTGTCACTGAAGCGGGAAGGGACTGGCTGCTATTGGGCGAAGTGCCGG
GGCAGGATCTCCTGTCATCTCACCTTGCTCCTGCCGAGAAAGTATCCATCATGGCTGATGCAATGCGGCG
GCTGCATACGCTTGATCCGGCTACCTGCCCATTCGACCACCAAGCGAAACATCGCATCGAGCGAGCACGT
ACTCGGATGGAAGCCGGTCTTGTCGATCAGGATGATCTGGACGAAGAGCATCAGGGGCTCGCGCCAGCCG
AACTGTTCGCCAGGCTCAAGGCGCGCATGCCCGACGGCGAGGATCTCGTCGTGACACATGGCGATGCCTG
CTTGCCGAATATCATGGTGGAAAATGGCCGCTTTTCTGGATTCATCGACTGTGGCCGGCTGGGTGTGGCG
GACCGCTATCAGGACATAGCGTTGGCTACCCGTGATATTGCTGAAGAGCTTGGCGGCGAATGGGCTGACC
GCTTCCTCGTGCTTTACGGTATCGCCGCTCCCGATTCGCAGCGCATCGCCTTCTATCGCCTTCTTGACGA
GTTCTTCTGAAGTAGATGCCGACCGGATCTGTCGATCGACAAGCTCGAGTTTCTCCATAATAATGTGTGA
GTAGTTCCCAGATAAGGGAATTAGGGTTCCTATAGGGTTTCGCTCATGTGTTGAGCATATAAGAAACCCT
TAGTATGTATTTGTATTTGTAAAATACTTCTATCAATAAAATTTCTAATTCCTAAAACCAAAATCCAGTA
CTAAAATCCAGATCCCCCGAATTAATTCGGCGTTAATTCAGTACATTAAAAACGTCCGCAATGTGTTATT
AAGTTGTCTAAGCGTCAATTTGTTTACACCACAATATATCCTGCCACCAGCCAGCCAACAGCTCCCCGAC
CGGCAGCTCGGCACAAAATCACCACTCGATACAGGCAGCCCATCAGTCCGGGACGGCGTCAGCGGGAGAG
CCGTTGTAAGGCGGCAGACTTTGCTCATGTTACCGATGCTATTCGGAAGAACGGCAACTAAGCTGCCGGG
TTTGAAACACGGATGATCTCGCGGAGGGTAGCATGTTGATTGTAACGATGACAGAGCGTTGCTGCCTGTG
ATCACCGCGGTTTCAAAATCGGCTCCGTCGATACTATGTTATACGCCAACTTTGAAAACAACTTTGAAAA
AGCTGTTTTCTGGTATTTAAGGTTTTAGAATGCAAGGAACAGTGAATTGGAGTTCGTCTTGTTATAATTA
GCTTCTTGGGGTATCTTTAAATACTGTAGAAAAGAGGAAGGAAATAATAAATGGCTAAAATGAGAATATC
ACCGGAATTGAAAAAACTGATCGAAAAATACCGCTGCGTAAAAGATACGGAAGGAATGTCTCCTGCTAAG
GTATATAAGCTGGTGGGAGAAAATGAAAACCTATATTTAAAAATGACGGACAGCCGGTATAAAGGGACCA
CCTATGATGTGGAACGGGAAAAGGACATGATGCTATGGCTGGAAGGAAAGCTGCCTGTTCCAAAGGTCCT
GCACTTTGAACGGCATGATGGCTGGAGCAATCTGCTCATGAGTGAGGCCGATGGCGTCCTTTGCTCGGAA
GAGTATGAAGATGAACAAAGCCCTGAAAAGATTATCGAGCTGTATGCGGAGTGCATCAGGCTCTTTCACT
CCATCGACATATCGGATTGTCCCTATACGAATAGCTTAGACAGCCGCTTAGCCGAATTGGATTACTTACT
GAATAACGATCTGGCCGATGTGGATTGCGAAAACTGGGAAGAAGACACTCCATTTAAAGATCCGCGCGAG
CTGTATGATTTTTTAAAGACGGAAAAGCCCGAAGAGGAACTTGTCTTTTCCCACGGCGACCTGGGAGACA
GCAACATCTTTGTGAAAGATGGCAAAGTAAGTGGCTTTATTGATCTTGGGAGAAGCGGCAGGGCGGACAA
GTGGTATGACATTGCCTTCTGCGTCCGGTCGATCAGGGAGGATATCGGGGAAGAACAGTATGTCGAGCTA
TTTTTTGACTTACTGGGGATCAAGCCTGATTGGGAGAAAATAAAATATTATATTTTACTGGATGAATTGT
TTTAGTACCTAGAATGCATGACCAAAATCCCTTAACGTGAGTTTTCGTTCCACTGAGCGTCAGACCCCGT
AGAAAAGATCAAAGGATCTTCTTGAGATCCTTTTTTTCTGCGCGTAATCTGCTGCTTGCAAACAAAAAAA
CCACCGCTACCAGCGGTGGTTTGTTTGCCGGATCAAGAGCTACCAACTCTTTTTCCGAAGGTAACTGGCT
TCAGCAGAGCGCAGATACCAAATACTGTCCTTCTAGTGTAGCCGTAGTTAGGCCACCACTTCAAGAACTC
TGTAGCACCGCCTACATACCTCGCTCTGCTAATCCTGTTACCAGTGGCTGCTGCCAGTGGCGATAAGTCG
TGTCTTACCGGGTTGGACTCAAGACGATAGTTACCGGATAAGGCGCAGCGGTCGGGCTGAACGGGGGGTT
CGTGCACACAGCCCAGCTTGGAGCGAACGACCTACACCGAACTGAGATACCTACAGCGTGAGCTATGAGA
AAGCGCCACGCTTCCCGAAGGGAGAAAGGCGGACAGGTATCCGGTAAGCGGCAGGGTCGGAACAGGAGAG
CGCACGAGGGAGCTTCCAGGGGGAAACGCCTGGTATCTTTATAGTCCTGTCGGGTTTCGCCACCTCTGAC
TTGAGCGTCGATTTTTGTGATGCTCGTCAGGGGGGCGGAGCCTATGGAAAAACGCCAGCAACGCGGCCTT
TTTACGGTTCCTGGCCTTTTGCTGGCCTTTTGCTCACATGTTCTTTCCTGCGTTATCCCCTGATTCTGTG
GATAACCGTATTACCGCCTTTGAGTGAGCTGATACCGCTCGCCGCAGCCGAACGACCGAGCGCAGCGAGT
CAGTGAGCGAGGAAGCGGAAGAGCGCCTGATGCGGTATTTTCTCCTTACGCATCTGTGCGGTATTTCACA
CCGCATATGGTGCACTCTCAGTACAATCTGCTCTGATGCCGCATAGTTAAGCCAGTATACACTCCGCTAT
CGCTACGTGACTGGGTCATGGCTGCGCCCCGACACCCGCCAACACCCGCTGACGCGCCCTGACGGGCTTG
TCTGCTCCCGGCATCCGCTTACAGACAAGCTGTGACCGTCTCCGGGAGCTGCATGTGTCAGAGGTTTTCA
CCGTCATCACCGAAACGCGCGAGGCAGGGTGCCTTGATGTGGGCGCCGGCGGTCGAGTGGCGACGGCGCG
GCTTGTCCGCGCCCTGGTAGATTGCCTGGCCGTAGGCCAGCCATTTTTGAGCGGCCAGCGGCCGCGATAG
GCCGACGCGAAGCGGCGGGGCGTAGGGAGCGCAGCGACCGAAGGGTAGGCGCTTTTTGCAGCTCTTCGGC
TGTGCGCTGGCCAGACAGTTATGCACAGGCCAGGCGGGTTTTAAGAGTTTTAATAAGTTTTAAAGAGTTT
TAGGCGGAAAAATCGCCTTTTTTCTCTTTTATATCAGTCACTTACATGTGTGACCGGTTCCCAATGTACG
GCTTTGGGTTCCCAATGTACGGGTTCCGGTTCCCAATGTACGGCTTTGGGTTCCCAATGTACGTGCTATC
CACAGGAAAGAGACCTTTTCGACCTTTTTCCCCTGCTAGGGCAATTTGCCCTAGCATCTGCTCCGTACAT
TAGGAACCGGCGGATGCTTCGCCCTCGATCAGGTTGCGGTAGCGCATGACTAGGATCGGGCCAGCCTGCC
CCGCCTCCTCCTTCAAATCGTACTCCGGCAGGTCATTTGACCCGATCAGCTTGCGCACGGTGAAACAGAA
CTTCTTGAACTCTCCGGCGCTGCCACTGCGTTCGTAGATCGTCTTGAACAACCATCTGGCTTCTGCCTTG
CCTGCGGCGCGGCGTGCCAGGCGGTAGAGAAAACGGCCGATGCCGGGATCGATCAAAAAGTAATCGGGGT
GAACCGTCAGCACGTCCGGGTTCTTGCCTTCTGTGATCTCGCGGTACATCCAATCAGCTAGCTCGATCTC
GATGTACTCCGGCCGCCCGGTTTCGCTCTTTACGATCTTGTAGCGGCTAATCAAGGCTTCACCCTCGGAT
ACCGTCACCAGGCGGCCGTTCTTGGCCTTCTTCGTACGCTGCATGGCAACGTGCGTGGTGTTTAACCGAA
TGCAGGTTTCTACCAGGTCGTCTTTCTGCTTTCCGCCATCGGCTCGCCGGCAGAACTTGAGTACGTCCGC
AACGTGTGGACGGAACACGCGGCCGGGCTTGTCTCCCTTCCCTTCCCGGTATCGGTTCATGGATTCGGTT
AGATGGGAAACCGCCATCAGTACCAGGTCGTAATCCCACACACTGGCCATGCCGGCCGGCCCTGCGGAAA
CCTCTACGTGCCCGTCTGGAAGCTCGTAGCGGATCACCTCGCCAGCTCGTCGGTCACGCTTCGACAGACG
GAAAACGGCCACGTCCATGATGCTGCGACTATCGCGGGTGCCCACGTCATAGAGCATCGGAACGAAAAAA
TCTGGTTGCTCGTCGCCCTTGGGCGGCTTCCTAATCGACGGCGCACCGGCTGCCGGCGGTTGCCGGGATT
CTTTGCGGATTCGATCAGCGGCCGCTTGCCACGATTCACCGGGGCGTGCTTCTGCCTCGATGCGTTGCCG
CTGGGCGGCCTGCGCGGCCTTCAACTTCTCCACCAGGTCATCACCCAGCGCCGCGCCGATTTGTACCGGG
CCGGATGGTTTGCGACCGCTCACGCCGATTCCTCGGGCTTGGGGGTTCCAGTGCCATTGCAGGGCCGGCA
GGCAACCCAGCCGCTTACGCCTGGCCAACCGCCCGTTCCTCCACACATGGGGCATTCCACGGCGTCGGTG
CCTGGTTGTTCTTGATTTTCCATGCCGCCTCCTTTAGCCGCTAAAATTCATCTACTCATTTATTCATTTG
CTCATTTACTCTGGTAGCTGCGCGATGTATTCAGATAGCAGCTCGGTAATGGTCTTGCCTTGGCGTACCG
CGTACATCTTCAGCTTGGTGTGATCCTCCGCCGGCAACTGAAAGTTGACCCGCTTCATGGCTGGCGTGTC
TGCCAGGCTGGCCAACGTTGCAGCCTTGCTGCTGCGTGCGCTCGGACGGCCGGCACTTAGCGTGTTTGTG
CTTTTGCTCATTTTCTCTTTACCTCATTAACTCAAATGAGTTTTGATTTAATTTCAGCGGCCAGCGCCTG
GACCTCGCGGGCAGCGTCGCCCTCGGGTTCTGATTCAAGAACGGTTGTGCCGGCGGCGGCAGTGCCTGGG
TAGCTCACGCGCTGCGTGATACGGGACTCAAGAATGGGCAGCTCGTACCCGGCCAGCGCCTCGGCAACCT
CACCGCCGATGCGCGTGCCTTTGATCGCCCGCGACACGACAAAGGCCGCTTGTAGCCTTCCATCCGTGAC
CTCAATGCGCTGCTTAACCAGCTCCACCAGGTCGGCGGTGGCCCATATGTCGTAAGGGCTTGGCTGCACC
GGAATCAGCACGAAGTCGGCTGCCTTGATCGCGGACACAGCCAAGTCCGCCGCCTGGGGCGCTCCGTCGA
TCACTACGAAGTCGCGCCGGCCGATGGCCTTCACGTCGCGGTCAATCGTCGGGCGGTCGATGCCGACAAC
GGTTAGCGGTTGATCTTCCCGCACGGCCGCCCAATCGCGGGCACTGCCCTGGGGATCGGAATCGACTAAC
AGAACATCGGCCCCGGCGAGTTGCAGGGCGCGGGCTAGATGGGTTGCGATGGTCGTCTTGCCTGACCCGC
CTTTCTGGTTAAGTACAGCGATAACCTTCATGCGTTCCCCTTGCGTATTTGTTTATTTACTCATCGCATC
ATATACGCAGCGACCGCATGACGCAAGCTGTTTTACTCAAATACACATCACCTTTTTAGACGGCGGCGCT
CGGTTTCTTCAGCGGCCAAGCTGGCCGGCCAGGCCGCCAGCTTGGCATCAGACAAACCGGCCAGGATTTC
ATGCAGCCGCACGGTTGAGACGTGCGCGGGCGGCTCGAACACGTACCCGGCCGCGATCATCTCCGCCTCG
ATCTCTTCGGTAATGAAAAACGGTTCGTCCTGGCCGTCCTGGTGCGGTTTCATGCTTGTTCCTCTTGGCG
TTCATTCTCGGCGGCCGCCAGGGCGTCGGCCTCGGTCAATGCGTCCTCACGGAAGGCACCGCGCCGCCTG
GCCTCGGTGGGCGTCACTTCCTCGCTGCGCTCAAGTGCGCGGTACAGGGTCGAGCGATGCACGCCAAGCA
GTGCAGCCGCCTCTTTCACGGTGCGGCCTTCCTGGTCGATCAGCTCGCGGGCGTGCGCGATCTGTGCCGG
GGTGAGGGTAGGGCGGGGGCCAAACTTCACGCCTCGGGCCTTGGCGGCCTCGCGCCCGCTCCGGGTGCGG
TCGATGATTAGGGAACGCTCGAACTCGGCAATGCCGGCGAACACGGTCAACACCATGCGGCCGGCCGGCG
TGGTGGTGTCGGCCCACGGCTCTGCCAGGCTACGCAGGCCCGCGCCGGCCTCCTGGATGCGCTCGGCAAT
GTCCAGTAGGTCGCGGGTGCTGCGGGCCAGGCGGTCTAGCCTGGTCACTGTCACAACGTCGCCAGGGCGT
AGGTGGTCAAGCATCCTGGCCAGCTCCGGGCGGTCGCGCCTGGTGCCGGTGATCTTCTCGGAAAACAGCT
TGGTGCAGCCGGCCGCGTGCAGTTCGGCCCGTTGGTTGGTCAAGTCCTGGTCGTCGGTGCTGACGCGGGC
ATAGCCCAGCAGGCCAGCGGCGGCGCTCTTGTTCATGGCGTAATGTCTCCGGTTCTAGTCGCAAGTATTC
TACTTTATGCGACTAAAACACGCGACAAGAAAACGCCAGGAAAAGGGCAGGGCGGCAGCCTGTCGCGTAA
CTTAGGACTTGTGCGACATGTCGTTTTCAGAAGACGGCTGCACTGAACGTCAGAAGCCGACTGCACTATA
GCAGCGGAGGGGTTGGATCAAAGTACTTTGATCCCGAGGGGAACCCTGTGGTTGGCATGCACATACAAAT
GGACGAACGGATAAACCTTTTCACGCCCTTTTAAATATCCGATTATTCTAATAAACGCTCTTTTCTCTTA
GGTTTACCCGCCAATATATCCTGTCAAACACTGATAGTTTAATTCCCGATCTAGTAACATAGATGACACC
GCGCGCGATAATTTATCCTAGTTTGCGCGCTATATTTTGTTTTCTATCGCGTATTAAATGTATAATTGCG
GGACTCTAATCATAAAAACCCATCTCATAAATAACGTCATGCATTACATGTTAATTATTACATGCTTAAC
GTAATTCAACAGAAATTATATGATAATCATCGCAAGACCGGCAACAGGATTCAATCTTAAGAAACTTTAT
TGCCAAATGTTTGAACGATCGGGGAAATTCGAGCTGGTCACCAATTCACACGTGATGGTGATGGTGATGG
CTAGCGTTCTTGTAGCCGAAATCTGGAATGTTGGTCCAGCGCTCGCGAAAGACGTGCGCGGCGAGCTTCG
GCTTGCGGTCACGAGTGAACACGCCCTTCTTGTTTCCTTGGACGCGCATCACGCCCTGAGAGGTCGCGAA
GTCCGCGAAGTTCCACGCTTGCTCACCCACGAAGTTCTCAAACTCATCGAACACGACGTGGTTCGCCTGG
TAGTACTCGACTTGATATTCCTCGGTGAACATCACTGGATCAATGTCGTGAAAGCCCGCAACGGTGTCTG
CGCCGTACTCAGTGATCATGATCGGCTTTCCTGGGCAACGCTTGTTCCACGCGTGAAATTCCTGGCGGAG
ATGGACTTTGGCCGCTTCGAGATCACCGCCATCGAAGTACCATCCGTTATAGCGATTGAGCGCGATGACG
TCAATCAGTTCGGCGACTTTGTCCGTCTCCGGGGTAGCCATCACAAACAGCACGATCGTGACCGGACGCT
TCTGTGGGTCGAGTTCCTTGGTCAGCTCCACCAACGGCTTGAAGTACTCGTACGCGCCCTCTTCCTCAGT
CGCCGCCTCGTTGGCGATGCTCCACATCACGACGCTTGGATGGTTCTTGTCACGAGACACCAGTTCACGG
AGAACGTCTTGATGGTGCTCAAACGTCCGAATCTTCTCCCAGGTACTGACGCGCTCGCTGCCTTCGCCGA
GTCCCGTGGTGGCCATGAAGTTGAGGTGCACGCCAACTGCCGGAGTCTCGTCGATCACGACCAGACCCTC
GCGATCCGCAAGACGCATCAACTCTTCAGAGTACGGATAGTGTGCGGTCCGGAAGCTGTTGGCGCCGATC
CATTTGAGGATATTGAAATCCATCACATTGCTCGCTTCGTTAAAGCCACGGCCGTTGATAGGAGTGTCCT
CATGTTTGCCAAAGCCCTTGAAGTAGAACGGTTTGTTGTTGATGAGGAACTTGCCGTCGTTGACTTCCAC
GGTCCGCACGCCGAACGGCTCTTCATAGACATCGATGGTCAGTCCGTCGTTCACCAGTTCCACTTTGATC
TGGTAGAGATACGTGTTCAGTGGTTCCCAGAGGATGACATTCGGAATCTCCACGTTACCGCTCAGGCCCT
CGGTGCTTGCGACCACTTTGCCTTCCTCATCCACGACCGACACTTTCACGGTCTCGGCTTTGCCTTGAAA
GTCCACCGTATAGGTCACAGTCCCGGTTGGGCCATTGAAGTCGGTCACAACCGAGATGTCCTCGACGTAC
GTAAACGGGGTCGTGTAGATTTTCACCGGACGGTGCAGGCCTGCATAGTTGAAGAAGTCGAAGTTCGGCT
TGTTACGAATGACTTTTCCGAGGCCCTCTTCGTGGCGCTCGCTGTACAGCCCCACCGGGAGGGTGCTATC
GTCGAGGATGTTGTCCACGGCGACGGTGACGCGATTCATGCCATCACGCAGCGAGTTGTTGATTTCCGCT
TCGAATGGCAGGAATCCGCCCTTGTGCTCCACGACCAGCTCACCATTGACATAGACAATTGCTTTGTGAG
TTGCAGAGCCGAAGCGGAGCACGATACGCTGATCCTTCAGATAGGCCGGCACCGTGAACTCACGTTCGTA
CCAGACATATCCGATATGGTTGCGGATTTCCTTGGTCACGCCAATGTCATTGTAACTGCTTGGGACGGCC
ATACTAATAGTGTCGGTCAGCTTGCTTTCGTACCACTTCTCTTCCAGTCCTTTCCCGTAGTCCAGCTTGA
AGTTCCAGACGCCATTGAGGTCGAAGACGCCACGGGTCTCGGTGTTGATCGGGTACAGACTAGTTCGTCG
GTTCTGTAACTATCATCATCATCATAGACACACGAAATAAAGTAATCAGATTATCAGTTAAAGCTATGTA
ATATTTACACCATAACCAATCAATTAAAAAATAGATCAGTTTAAAGAAAGATCAAAGCTCAAAAAAATAA
AAAGAGAAAAGGGTCCTAACCAAGAAAATGAAGGAGAAAAACTAGAAATTTACCCTCAGATCTACCATG
